>Addgene plasmid #16403 | pShuttle-CMV | addgene full sequence | sequence record 174093 | Addgene NGS Result
GCTCATTTTTTAACCAATAGGCCGAAATCGGCAAAATCCCTTATAAATCAAAAGAATAGACCGAGATAGG
GT
[37 nt withheld, positions 73-109]
AAAGAACGTGGACTCCAACGTCAAAGG
[49 nt withheld, positions 137-185]
T
[91 nt withheld, positions 187-277]
G
[124 nt withheld, positions 279-402]
CCATTCGCCATTCAGGATCGAATTAATTCTTAATTAACATCATCAATAATATACCTTATTTTGGATTGAA
GCCAATATGATAATGAGGGGGTGGAGTTTGTGACGTGGCGCGGGGCGTGGGAACGGGGCGGGTGACGTAG
TAGTGTGGCGGAAGTGTGATGTTGCAAGTGTGGCGGAACACATGTAAGCGACGGATGTGGCAAAAGTGAC
GTTTTTGGTGTGCGCCGGTGTACACAGGAAGTGACAATTTTCGCGCGGTTTTAGGCGGATGTTGTAGTAA
ATTTGGGCGTAACCGAGTAAGATTTGGCCATTTTCGCGGGAAAACTGAATAAGAGGAAGTGAAATCTGAA
TAATTTTGTGTTACTCATAGCGCGTAATACTGTAATAGTAATCAATTACGGGGTCATTAGTTCATAGCCC
ATATATGGAGTTCCGCGTTACATAACTTACGGTAAATGGCCCGCCTGGCTGACCGCCCAACGACCCCCGC
CCATTGACGTCAATAATGACGTATGTTCCCATAGTAACGCCAATAGGGACTTTCCATTGACGTCAATGGG
TGGAGTATTTACGGTAAACTGCCCACTTGGCAGTACATCAAGTGTATCATATGCCAAGTACGCCCCCTAT
TGACGTCAATGACGGTAAATGGCCCGCCTGGCATTATGCCCAGTACATGACCTTATGGGACTTTCCTACT
TGGCAGTACATCTACGTATTAGTCATCGCTATTACCATGGTGATGCGGTTTTGGCAGTACATCAATGGGC
GTGGATAGCGGTTTGACTCACGGGGATTTCCAAGTCTCCACCCCATTGACGTCAATGGGAGTTTGTTTTG
GCACCAAAATCAACGGGACTTTCCAAAATGTCGTAACAACTCCGCCCCATTGACGCAAATGGGCGGTAGG
CGTGTACGGTGGGAGGTCTATATAAGCAGAGCTGGTTTAGTGAACCGTCAGATCCGCTAGAGATCTGGTA
CCGTCGACGCGGCCGCTCGAGCCTAAGCTTCTAGATAAGATATCCGATCCACCGGATCTAGATAACTGAT
CATAATCAGCCATACCACATTTGTAGAGGTTTTACTTGCTTTAAAAAACCTCCCACACCTCCCCCTGAAC
CTGAAACATAAAATGAATGCAATTGTTGTTGTTAACTTGTTTATTGCAGCTTATAATGGTTACAAATAAA
GCAATAGCATCACAAATTTCACAAATAAAGCATTTTTTTCACTGCATTCTAGTTGTGGTTTGTCCAAACT
CATCAATGTATCTTAACGCGGATCTGGGCGTGGTTAAGGGTGGGAAAGAATATATAAGGTGGGGGTCTTA
TGTAGTTTTGTATCTGTTTTGCAGCAGCCGCCGCCGCCATGAGCACCAACTCGTTTGATGGAAGCATTGT
GAGCTCATATTTGACAACGCGCATGCCCCCATGGGCCGGGGTGCGTCAGAATGTGATGGGCTCCAGCATT
GATGGTCGCCCCGTCCTGCCCGCAAACTCTACTACCTTGACCTACGAGACCGTGTCTGGAACGCCGTTGG
AGACTGCAGCCTCCGCCGCCGCTTCAGCCGCTGCAGCCACCGCCCGCGGGATTGTGACTGACTTTGCTTT
CCTGAGCCCGCTTGCAAGCAGTGCAGCTTCCCGTTCATCCGCCCGCGATGACAAGTTGACGGCTCTTTTG
GCACAATTGGATTCTTTGACCCGGGAACTTAATGTCGTTTCTCAGCAGCTGTTGGATCTGCGCCAGCAGG
TTTCTGCCCTGAAGGCTTCCTCCCCTCCCAATGCGGTTTAAAACATAAATAAAAAACCAGACTCTGTTTG
GATTTGGATCAAGCAAGTGTCTTGCTGTCTTTATTTAGGGGTTTTGCGCGCGCGGTAGGCCCGGGACCAG
CGGTCTCGGTCGTTGAGGGTCCTGTGTATTTTTTCCAGGACGTGGTAAAGGTGACTCTGGATGTTCAGAT
ACATGGGCATAAGCCCGTCTCTGGGGTGGAGGTAGCACCACTGCAGAGCTTCATGCTGCGGGGTGGTGTT
GTAGATGATCCAGTCGTAGCAGGAGCGCTGGGCGTGGTGCCTAAAAATGTCTTTCAGTAGCAAGCTGATT
GCCAGGGGCAGGCCCTTGGTGTAAGTGTTTACAAAGCGGTTAAGCTGGGATGGGTGCATACGTGGGGATA
TGAGATGCATCTTGGACTGTATTTTTAGGTTGGCTATGTTCCCAGCCATATCCCTCCGGGGATTCATGTT
GTGCAGAACCACCAGCACAGTGTATCCGGTGCACTTGGGAAATTTGTCATGTAGCTTAGAAGGAAATGCG
TGGAAGAACTTGGAGACGCCCTTGTGACCTCCAAGATTTTCCATGCATTCGTCCATAATGATGGCAATGG
GCCCACGGGCGGCGGCCTGGGCGAAGATATTTCTGGGATCACTAACGTCATAGTTGTGTTCCAGGATGAG
ATCGTCATAGGCCATTTTTACAAAGCGCGGGCGGAGGGTGCCAGACTGCGGTATAATGGTTCCATCCGGC
CCAGGGGCGTAGTTACCCTCACAGATTTGCATTTCCCACGCTTTGAGTTCAGATGGGGGGATCATGTCTA
CCTGCGGGGCGATGAAGAAAACGGTTTCCGGGGTAGGGGAGATCAGCTGGGAAGAAAGCAGGTTCCTGAG
CAGCTGCGACTTACCGCAGCCGGTGGGCCCGTAAATCACACCTATTACCGGCTGCAACTGGTAGTTAAGA
GAGCTGCAGCTGCCGTCATCCCTGAGCAGGGGGGCCACTTCGTTAAGCATGTCCCTGACTCGCATGTTTT
CCCTGACCAAATCCGCCAGAAGGCGCTCGCCGCCCAGCGATAGCAGTTCTTGCAAGGAAGCAAAGTTTTT
CAACGGTTTGAGACCGTCCGCCGTAGGCATGCTTTTGAGCGTTTGACCAAGCAGTTCCAGGCGGTCCCAC
AGCTCGGTCACCTGCTCTACGGCATCTCGATCCAGCATATCTCCTCGTTTCGCGGGTTGGGGCGGCTTTC
GCTGTACGGCAGTAGTCGGTGCTCGTCCAGACGGGCCAGGGTCATGTCTTTCCACGGGCGCAGGGTCCTC
GTCAGCGTAGTCTGGGTCACGGTGAAGGGGTGCGCTCCGGGCTGCGCGCTGGCCAGGGTGCGCTTGAGGC
TGGTCCTGCTGGTGCTGAAGCGCTGCCGGTCTTCGCCCTGCGCGTCGGCCAGGTAGCATTTGACCATGGT
GTCATAGTCCAGCCCCTCCGCGGCGTGGCCCTTGGCGCGCAGCTTGCCCTTGGAGGAGGCGCCGCACGAG
GGGCAGTGCAGACTTTTGAGGGCGTAGAGCTTGGGCGCGAGAAATACCGATTCCGGGGAGTAGGCATCCG
CGCCGCAGGCCCCGCAGACGGTCTCGCATTCCACGAGCCAGGTGAGCTCTGGCCGTTCGGGGTCAAAAAC
CAGGTTTCCCCCATGCTTTTTGATGCGTTTCTTACCTCTGGTTTCCATGAGCCGGTGTCCACGCTCGGTG
ACGAAAAGGCTGTCCGTGTCCCCGTATACAGACTTGAGAGGGAGTTTAAACGAATTCAATAGCTTGTTGC
ATGGGCGGCGATATAAAATGCAAGGTGCTGCTCAAAAAATCAGGCAAAGCCTCGCGCAAAAAAGAAAGCA
CATCGTAGTCATGCTCATGCAGATAAAGGCAGGTAAGCTCCGGAACCACCACAGAAAAAGACACCATTTT
TCTCTCAAACATGTCTGCGGGTTTCTGCATAAACACAAAATAAAATAACAAAAAAACATTTAAACATTAG
AAGCCTGTCTTACAACAGGAAAAACAACCCTTATAAGCATAAGACGGACTACGGCCATGCCGGCGTGACC
GTAAAAAAACTGGTCACCGTGATTAAAAAGCACCACCGACAGCTCCTCGGTCATGTCCGGAGTCATAATG
TAAGACTCGGTAAACACATCAGGTTGATTCACATCGGTCAGTGCTAAAAAGCGACCGAAATAGCCCGGGG
GAATACATACCCGCAGGCGTAGAGACAACATTACAGCCCCCATAGGAGGTATAACAAAATTAATAGGAGA
GAAAAACACATAAACACCTGAAAAACCCTCCTGCCTAGGCAAAATAGCACCCTCCCGCTCCAGAACAACA
TACAGCGCTTCCACAGCGGCAGCCATAACAGTCAGCCTTACCAGTAAAAAAGAAAACCTATTAAAAAAAC
ACCACTCGACACGGCACCAGCTCAATCAGTCACAGTGTAAAAAAGGGCCAAGTGCAGAGCGAGTATATAT
AGGACTAAAAAATGACGTAACGGTTAAAGTCCACAAAAAACACCCAGAAAACCGCACGCGAACCTACGCC
CAGAAACGAAAGCCAAAAAACCCACAACTTCCTCAAATCGTCACTTCCGTTTTCCCACGTTACGTCACTT
CCCATTTTAAGAAAACTACAATTCCCAACACATACAAGTTACTCCGCCCTAAAACCTACGTCACCCGCCC
CGTTCCCACGCCCCGCGCCACGTCACAAACTCCACCCCCTCATTATCATATTGGCTTCAATCCAAAATAA
GGTATATTATTGATGATGTTAATTAACATGCATGGATCCATATGCGGTGTGAAATACCGCACAGATGCGT
AAGGAGAAAATACCGCATCAGGCGCTCTTCCGCTTCCTCGCTCACTGACTCGCTGCGCTCGGTCGTTCGG
CTGCGGCGAGCGGTATCAGCTCACTCAAAGGCGGTAATACGGTTATCCACAGAATCAGGGGATAACGCAG
GAAAGAACATGTGAGCAAAAGGCCAGCAAAAGGCCAGGAACCGTAAAAAGGCCGCGTTGCTGGCGTTTTT
CCATAGGCTCCGCCCCCCTGACGAGCATCACAAAAATCGACGCTCAAGTCAGAGGTGGCGAAACCCGACA
GGACTATAAAGATACCAGGCGTTTCCCCCTGGAAGCTCCCTCGTGCGCTCTCCTGTTCCGACCCTGCCGC
TTACCGGATACCTGTCCGCCTTTCTCCCTTCGGGAAGCGTGGCGCTTTCTCATAGCTCACGCTGTAGGTA
TCTCAGTTCGGTGTAGGTCGTTCGCTCCAAGCTGGGCTGTGTGCACGAACCCCCCGTTCAGCCCGACCGC
TGCGCCTTATCCGGTAACTATCGTCTTGAGTCCAACCCGGTAAGACACGACTTATCGCCACTGGCAGCAG
CCACTGGTAACAGGATTAGCAGAGCGAGGTATGTAGGCGGTGCTACAGAGTTCTTGAAGTGGTGGCCTAA
CTACGGCTACACTAGAAGGACAGTATTTGGTATCTGCGCTCTGCTGAAGCCAGTTACCTTCGGAAAAAGA
GTTGGTAGCTCTTGATCCGGCAAACAAACCACCGCTGGTAGCGGTGGTTTTTTTGTTTGCAAGCAGCAGA
TTACGCGCAGAAAAAAAGGATCTCAAGAAGATCCTTTGATCTTTTCTACGGGGTCTGACGCTCAGTGGAA
CGAAAACTCACGTTAAGGGATTTTGGTCATGAGATTATCAAAAAGGATCTTCACCTAGATCCTTTTAAAT
TAAAAATGAAGTTTTAAATCAATCTAAAGTATATATGAGTAAACTTGGTCTGACAGTTACCAATGCTTAA
TCAGTGAGGCACCTATCTCAGCGATCTGTCTATTTCGTTCATCCATAGTTGCCTGACTCCCCGTCGTGTA
GATAACTACGATACGGGAGGGCTTACCATCTGGCCCCAGTGCTGCAATGATACCGCGAGACCCACGCTCA
CCGGCTCCAGATTTATCAGCAATAAACCAGCCAGCCGGAAGGGCCGAGCGCAGAAGTGGTCCTGCAACTT
TATCCGCCTCCATCCAGTCTATTAATTGTTGCCGGGAAGCTAGAGTAAGTAGTTCGCCAGTTAATAGTTT
GCGCAACGTTGTTGCCATTGCTGCAGCCATGAGATTATCAAAAAGGATCTTCACCTAGATCCTTTTCACG
TAGAAAGCCAGTCCGCAGAAACGGTGCTGACCCCGGATGAATGTCAGCTACTGGGCTATCTGGACAAGGG
AAAACGCAAGCGCAAAGAGAAAGCAGGTAGCTTGCAGTGGGCTTACATGGCGATAGCTAGACTGGGCGGT
TTTATGGACAGCAAGCGAACCGGAATTGCCAGCTGGGGCGCCCTCTGGTAAGGTTGGGAAGCCCTGCAAA
GTAAACTGGATGGCTTTCTTGCCGCCAAGGATCTGATGGCGCAGGGGATCAAGCTCTGATCAAGAGACAG
GATGAGGATCGTTTCGCATGATTGAACAAGATGGATTGCACGCAGGTTCTCCGGCCGCTTGGGTGGAGAG
GCTATTCGGCTATGACTGGGCACAACAGACAATCGGCTGCTCTGATGCCGCCGTGTTCCGGCTGTCAGCG
CAGGGGCGCCCGGTTCTTTTTGTCAAGACCGACCTGTCCGGTGCCCTGAATGAACTGCAAGACGAGGCAG
CGCGGCTATCGTGGCTGGCCACGACGGGCGTTCCTTGCGCAGCTGTGCTCGACGTTGTCACTGAAGCGGG
AAGGGACTGGCTGCTATTGGGCGAAGTGCCGGGGCAGGATCTCCTGTCATCTCACCTTGCTCCTGCCGAG
AAAGTATCCATCATGGCTGATGCAATGCGGCGGCTGCATACGCTTGATCCGGCTACCTGCCCATTCGACC
ACCAAGCGAAACATCGCATCGAGCGAGCACGTACTCGGATGGAAGCCGGTCTTGTCGATCAGGATGATCT
GGACGAAGAGCATCAGGGGCTCGCGCCAGCCGAACTGTTCGCCAGGCTCAAGGCGAGCATGCCCGACGGC
GAGGATCTCGTCGTGACCCATGGCGATGCCTGCTTGCCGAATATCATGGTGGAAAATGGCCGCTTTTCTG
GATTCATCGACTGTGGCCGGCTGGGTGTGGCGGACCGCTATCAGGACATAGCGTTGGCTACCCGTGATAT
TGCTGAAGAGCTTGGCGGCGAATGGGCTGACCGCTTCCTCGTGCTTTACGGTATCGCCGCTCCCGATTCG
CAGCGCATCGCCTTCTATCGCCTTCTTGACGAGTTCTTCTGAATTTTGTTAAAATTTTTGTTAAATCA
Features (pLannotate 1.2.2; 18 found; start..end, strand, type, name):
     44..402     -  rep_origin     f1 ori (sequence partly withheld): f1 bacteriophage origin of replication; arrow indicates direction of (+) strand synthesis
    440..542     +  repeat_region  ITR: inverted terminal repeat of human adenovirus serotype 5 inverted
    630..780     +  misc_signal    Ad5 Ψ: packaging signal for adenovirus serotype 5
    838..1141    +  enhancer       CMV enhancer: human cytomegalovirus immediate early enhancer
   1142..1345    +  promoter       CMV promoter: human cytomegalovirus (CMV) immediate early promoter
   1449..1533    +  CDS            large T antigen (fragment): large T antigen from SV40 (simian virus 40)
   1556..1677    +  polyA_signal   SV40 poly(A) signal: SV40 polyadenylation signal
   1771..2190    +  CDS            IX: CAP9_ADE05 - Experimental evidence at protein level: Swiss-Prot protein existence level 1. Structural component of the virion that acts as a cement protein on the capsid exterior and forms triskelion structures consisting of three molecules that stabilize three hexon trimers at the center of each icosahedral facet and fixes the peripentonal hexons. Dispensable for assembly. During virus entry, recruits the anterograde motor kinesin-1 to the capsid docked at the nuclear pore complex thereby subjecting the docked capsid to a pulling force. The resulting tension leads to capsid disruption, disper
   2256..3590    -  CDS            IVa2: PKG1_ADE05 - Experimental evidence at protein level: Swiss-Prot protein existence level 1. Component of the packaging machinery which encapsidates the viral DNA into preformed capsids and transcriptional activator of the viral major late promoter (MLP). Binds, along with packaging proteins 2 and 3, to the specific packaging sequence on the left end of viral genomic DNA and displays ATPase activity thereby providing the power stroke of the packaging machinery. The activity of packaging protein IVa2 is stimulated by protein 33K which acts as a terminase. May be the protein that pumps DNA into th
   3963..4124    -  CDS            E4RF2_ADE02 (fragment): Protein predicted: Swiss-Prot protein existence level 4. From Human adenovirus C serotype 2 (HAdV-2) (Human adenovirus 2).
   4175..4558    -  CDS            E4RF1_ADE02: Experimental evidence at protein level: Swiss-Prot protein existence level 1. May modulate tight-junctions functions of infected cells through interactions with PDZ proteins. E4 ORF1 has ben show for Adenovirus 9 to interact with protein involved in tight junction regulation. May play a role in mTOR activation by activating PI3- kinase, thus overriding cellular checkpoint for translation. From Human adenovirus C serotype 2 (HAdV-2) (Human adenovirus 2).
   4868..4970    -  repeat_region  ITR: inverted terminal repeat of human adenovirus serotype 5 inverted
   4990..5044    +  misc_feature   bom (fragment): basis of mobility region from pBR322
   5230..5818    -  rep_origin     ori: high-copy-number ColE1/pMB1/pBR322/pUC origin of replication
   5990..6304    -  CDS            bla(M) (fragment): β-lactamase lacking the signal sequence; bla(M); allows cytosolic expression of β-lactamase
   6349..6618    +  CDS            tnpA (fragment): TN5P_ECOLX - Also known as tnp. Experimental evidence at protein level: Swiss-Prot protein existence level 1. Mediates transposition of transposon Tn5 by a 'cut and paste' mechanism. First, the monomeric transposase binds the 19 bp inverted DNA repeats flanking the transposon. Then, dimerization of the DNA- bound transposase creates a synaptic DNA complex. After nicking of the first DNA strand, excision of the transposon proceeds through a series of intermediates. The transposase then mediates the insertion of the transposon at a new site by strand transfer. The activity of the wild- type tran
   6650..7444    +  CDS            NeoR/KanR: aminoglycoside phosphotransferase from Tn5; aph(3')-II (or nptII); confers resistance to neomycin, kanamycin, and G418 (Geneticin®)
   7454..7470    -  rep_origin     f1 ori (fragment): f1 bacteriophage origin of replication; arrow indicates direction of (+) strand synthesis
