[The description below was written by a language model from this plasmid's Addgene catalogue record, the feature table of its GenBank file and pLannotate feature annotations shown in this document.]
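Description:
pShuttle-CMV is an empty adenoviral shuttle (transfer) vector of about 7.5 kb from the AdEasy system, designed for building recombinant human adenovirus serotype 5 vectors that express a transgene from the CMV promoter without a co-expressed GFP tracer. It is propagated in E. coli under kanamycin selection through a Tn5-derived NeoR/KanR gene. The feature table identifies a ColE1/pBR322-family origin with a bom fragment, although the catalogue lists the plasmid as low copy. An f1 origin and remnant fragments of β-lactamase and Tn5 transposase are also annotated; these fragments appear to be nonfunctional leftovers from vector construction.

The payload region begins with the left Ad5 inverted terminal repeat and the Ψ packaging signal. These are followed by an expression cassette made up of the CMV immediate-early enhancer and promoter, a gap where the transgene is inserted by restriction cloning, and an SV40 polyadenylation signal. Downstream lie adenoviral sequences covering the protein IX and IVa2 genes, then a second block carrying E4 ORF1/ORF2 sequence next to the right ITR. In the AdEasy scheme these two viral stretches serve as homology arms. They recombine in bacteria with a pAdEasy backbone plasmid, transferring the cassette into a near-complete adenoviral genome that is then packaged in a complementing mammalian cell line.

The depositor gives maximum insert sizes of 6.6 kb with pAdEasy1 and 9.3 kb with pAdEasy2. The depositor also notes sequence discrepancies between the repository's quality-control read and the original assembled sequence, which are not known to affect function. The accompanying GenBank record covers only an 865 bp segment around the SV40 poly(A) signal.
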