Addgene plasmid #16403: pShuttle-CMV
Purpose: (Empty Backbone) Shuttle vector for use in AdEasy System. Used for expression of transgenes under a CMV promoter when no GFP tracer is desired.
Depositing lab: Bert Vogelstein. Depositing organization: Johns Hopkins University and School of Medicine. Publication: A simplified system for generating recombinant adenoviruses. He TC, Zhou S, da Costa LT, Yu J, Kinzler KW, Vogelstein B. Proc Natl Acad Sci U S A. 1998 Mar 3. 95(5):2509-14. 10.1073/pnas.95.5.2509 PubMed 9482916.
Backbone
  Vector backbone: pShuttle-CMV
  Backbone size (bp): 7452
  Vector type: Mammalian Expression, Adenoviral
Growth in bacteria
  Bacterial resistance: Kanamycin, 50 μg/mL
  Growth temperature: 37°C
  Growth strain: DH10B
  Copy number: Low Copy
Gene/Insert
  Gene/Insert name: None
  GenBank ID: AF334399
  Cloning method: Restriction Enzyme
  Sequencing primers: 5′ CMV-F
Terms and licenses: Academic/Nonprofit Terms; Industry Terms: Not Available to Industry
Depositor comments: Vector pShuttle-CMV is used for expression of transgenes under a CMV promoter when no GFP tracer is desired. Max insert size = 6.6kb with pAdEasy1 and 9.3kb with pAdEasy2. See AdEasy Protocol linked in the supplemental documents section above for more information. NOTE: There are discrepancies between the Addgene quality control sequence and the assembled sequence from the Vogelstein lab. These differences are not known to affect function.
How to cite: pShuttle-CMV was a gift from Bert Vogelstein (Addgene plasmid # 16403 ; http://n2t.net/addgene:16403 ; RRID:Addgene_16403)
