LOCUS       Exported 865 bp ds-DNA linear SYN 18-MAY-2021
DEFINITION  Shuttle vector for use in AdEasy System. Used for expression of
            transgenes under a CMV promoter when no GFP tracer is desired..
ACCESSION   .
VERSION     .
KEYWORDS    pShuttle-CMV
SOURCE      synthetic DNA construct
  ORGANISM  synthetic DNA construct
REFERENCE   1 (bases 1 to 865)
  AUTHORS   He TC, Zhou S, da Costa LT, Yu J, Kinzler KW, Vogelstein B
  TITLE     A simplified system for generating recombinant adenoviruses.
  JOURNAL   Proc Natl Acad Sci U S A. 1998 Mar 3. 95(5):2509-14.
  PUBMED    9482916
REFERENCE   2 (bases 1 to 865)
  AUTHORS   .
  TITLE     Direct Submission
  JOURNAL   Exported May 18, 2021 from SnapGene Server 1.1.58
            http://www.snapgene.com
FEATURES             Location/Qualifiers
     source          1..865
                     /organism="synthetic DNA construct"
                     /mol_type="other DNA"
     polyA_signal    226..347
                     /label=SV40 poly(A) signal
                     /note="SV40 polyadenylation signal"
     primer_bind     complement(263..282)
                     /label=SV40pA-R
                     /note="SV40 polyA, reverse primer"
     primer_bind     317..336
                     /label=EBV-rev
                     /note="SV40 polyA terminator, reverse primer"
ORIGIN
        1 tatataagca gagctggttt agtgaaccgt cagatccgct agagatctgg taccgtcgac
       61 gcggccgctc gagcctaagc ttctagataa gatatccgat ccaccggatc tagataactg
      121 atcataatca gccataccac atttgtagag gttttacttg ctttaaaaaa cctcccacac
      181 ctccccctga acctgaaaca taaaatgaat gcaattgttg ttgttaactt gtttattgca
      241 gcttataatg gttacaaata aagcaatagc atcacaaatt tcacaaataa agcatttttt
      301 tcactgcatt ctagttgtgg tttgtccaaa ctcatcaatg tatcttaacg cggatctggg
      361 cgtggttaag ggtgggaaag aatatataag gtgggggtct tatgtagttt tgtatctgtt
      421 ttgcagcagc cgccgccgcc atgagcacca actcgtttga tggaagcatt gtgagctcat
      481 atttgacaac gcgcatgccc ccatgggccg gggtgcgtca gaatgtgatg ggctccagca
      541 ttgatggtcg ccccgtcctg cccgcaaact ctactacctt gacctacgag accgtgtctg
      601 gaacgccgtt ggagactgca gcctccgccg ccgcttcagc cgctgcagcc accgcccgcg
      661 ggattgtgac tgactttgct ttcctgagcc cgcttgcaag cagtgcagct tcccgttcat
      721 ccgcccgcga tgacaagttg acggctcttt tggcacaatt ggattctttg acccgggaac
      781 ttaatgtcgt ttctcagcag ctgttggatc tgcgccagca ggtttctgcc ctgaaggctt
      841 cctcccctcc caatgcggtt taaaa
//
