>Addgene plasmid #16403 | pShuttle-CMV | addgene partial sequence | sequence record 77015 | Neo-F 5'-CGTTGGCTACCCGTGATATT-3'
CTTCCTCGTGCTTTACGGTATCGCCGCTCCCGATTCGCAGCGCATCGCCTTCTATCGCCTTCTTGACGAG
TTCTTCTGAATTTTGTTAAAATTTTTGTTAAATCAGCTCATTTTTTAACCAATAGGCCGAAATCGGCAAA
ATCCCTTATAAATCAAAAGAATAGACCGAGATAGGGT
[37 nt withheld, positions 178-214]
AAAGAACGTGGACTCCAACGTCAAAGG
[49 nt withheld, positions 242-290]
T
[91 nt withheld, positions 292-382]
G
[124 nt withheld, positions 384-507]
CCATTCGCCATTCAGGATCGAATTAATTCTTAATTAACATCATCAATAATATACCTTATTTTGGATTGAA
GCCAATATGATAATGAGGGGGTGGAGTTTGTGACGTGGCGCGGGGCGTGGGAACGGGGCGGGTGACGTAG
TAGTGTGGCGGAAGTGTGATGTTGCAAGTGTGGCGGAACACATGTAAGCGACGGATGTGGCAAAAGTGAC
GTTTTTGGTGTGCGCCGGTGTACACAGGAAGTGACAATTTTCGCGCGGTTTTAGGCGGATGTTGTAGTAA
ATTTGGGCGTAACC
