>Addgene plasmid #16403 | pShuttle-CMV | addgene partial sequence | sequence record 77019 | pBR322ori-F 5'-GGGAAACGCCTGGTATCTTT-3'
TGAGCGTCGATTTTTGTGATGCTCCGTCAGGGGGGCGGAGCCTATGGAAAAACGCCAGCAACGCGGCCTT
TTTACGGTTCCTGGCCTTTTGCTGGCCTTTTGCTCACATGTTCTTTCCTGCGTTATCCCCTGATTCTGTG
GATAACCGTATTACCGCCTTTGAGTGAGCTGATACCGCTCGCCGCAGCCGAACGACCGAGCGCAGCGAGT
CAGTGAGCGAGGAAGCGGAAGAGCGCCTGATGCGGTATTTTCTCCTTACGCATCTGTGCGGTATTTCACA
CCGCATATGGATCCATGCATGTTAATTAACATCATCAATAATATACCTTATTTTGGATTGAAGCCAATAT
GATAATGAGGGGGTGGAGTTTGTGACGTGGCGCGGGGCGTGGGAACGGGGCGGGTGACGTAGGTTTTAGG
GCGGAGTAACTTGTATGTGTTGGGAATTGTAGTTTTCTTAAAATGGGAAGTGACGTAACGTGGGAAAACG
GAAGTGACGATTTGAGGAAGTTGTGGGTTTTTTGGCTTTCGTTTCTGGGCGTAGGTTCGCGTGCGGTTTT
CTGGGTGTTTTTTGTGGACTTTAACCGTTACGTCATTTTTTAGTCCTATATATACTCGCTCTGCACTTGG
CCCTTTTTTACACTGTGACTGATTGAGCTGGTGCCGTGTCGAGTGGTGTTTTTTTAATAGGTTTTCTTTT
TTACTGGTAAGGCTGACTGTTATGGCTGCCGCTGTGGAAGCGCTGTATGTTGTTCTGGAGCGGGAGGGTG
CTATTTTGC
